Addgene plasmid #113022: pST1374-GCN4-D10A
Purpose: Expresses GCN4-D10A in mammalian cells
Depositing lab: Xingxu Huang. Publication: BE-PLUS: a new base editing tool with broadened editing window and enhanced fidelity. Jiang W, Feng S, Huang S, Yu W, Li G, Yang G, Liu Y, Zhang Y, Zhang L, Hou Y, Chen J, Chen J, Huang X. Cell Res. 2018 Jun 6. pii: 10.1038/s41422-018-0052-4. doi: 10.1038/s41422-018-0052-4. PubMed 29875396.
Backbone
  Vector backbone: pST1374
  Backbone size w/o insert (bp): 4968
  Vector type: Mammalian Expression
Growth in bacteria
  Bacterial resistance: Ampicillin, 100 μg/mL
  Growth temperature: 37°C
  Growth strain: DH5alpha
  Copy number: High Copy
Gene/Insert
  Gene/Insert name: GCN4-D10A (alt name: 2xNLS-10xGCN4-NLS-D10A-NLS)
  Species: S. cerevisiae (budding yeast); S. pyogenes
  Insert size (bp): 5634
  Mutation: D10A
  Entrez Gene: GCN4 (a.k.a. YEL009C, AAS101, AAS3, ARG9)
  Promoter: CMV
  Cloning method: Restriction Enzyme; 5′ cloning site unknown (unknown if destroyed); 3′ cloning site unknown (unknown if destroyed)
  Sequencing primers: 5′ CMV-fwd; 3′ BGH-rev
Terms and licenses: Academic/Nonprofit Terms; Industry Terms: Not Available to Industry
How to cite: pST1374-GCN4-D10A was a gift from Xingxu Huang (Addgene plasmid # 113022 ; http://n2t.net/addgene:113022 ; RRID:Addgene_113022)
