[The description below was written by a language model from this plasmid's Addgene catalogue record and pLannotate feature annotations shown in this document.]
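Description:
pST1374-GCN4-D10A is a mammalian expression plasmid of about 10.6 kb built on the pST1374 backbone. It is maintained in E. coli through a high-copy ColE1/pUC-type origin and selected with ampicillin via the β-lactamase gene. An f1 origin is also present. For selection in mammalian cells the backbone carries a blasticidin S deaminase gene under tandem SV40 early and bacterial EM7 promoters, followed by an SV40 polyadenylation signal. The short bleomycin-resistance fragments annotated just downstream of BSD appear to be remnants rather than a functional marker. The two sequence records (NGS-derived and depositor-supplied) show the same feature set in the same order, differing only in their start coordinate and by a single nucleotide in length.

The payload is a roughly 5.6 kb open reading frame driven by the CMV enhancer/promoter and terminated by the bGH polyadenylation signal, with a T7 promoter between the CMV promoter and the coding sequence. According to the record, it encodes 2xNLS-10xGCN4-NLS-D10A-NLS: ten copies of a GCN4 peptide epitope from the yeast protein, fused upstream of Streptococcus pyogenes Cas9 carrying the D10A mutation and flanked by nuclear localisation signals. D10A inactivates the RuvC nuclease domain, turning Cas9 into a nickase. The automated annotation picks up only two GCN4 fragments in the repeat region, including the solubility-optimised v4 peptide that is recognised by an scFv antibody fragment. In this SunTag-style arrangement, the peptide array recruits multiple copies of an scFv-fused effector to the guide RNA-targeted site. The associated publication describes BE-PLUS, a base editing tool with a broadened editing window and enhanced fidelity, for which this plasmid supplies the nickase scaffold. The scFv-fused effector and the guide RNA are not encoded here.
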