Features (pLannotate 1.2.2; 24 found; start..end, strand, type, name):
     36..80      -  misc_feature   bom (fragment): basis of mobility region from pBR322
    235..614     +  enhancer       CMV enhancer: human cytomegalovirus immediate early enhancer
    615..818     +  promoter       CMV promoter: human cytomegalovirus (CMV) immediate early promoter
    814..847     +  LTR            5' LTR (truncated) (fragment): truncated 5' long terminal repeat (LTR) from HIV-1
    863..881     +  promoter       T7 promoter: promoter for bacteriophage T7 RNA polymerase
    994..1050    +  CDS            GCN4 (fragment): GCN4_YEAST - Also known as AAS101 From Saccharomyces cerevisiae (strain ATCC 204508 / S288c) (Baker's yeast).
   1696..1715    +  CDS            GCN4_v4 (fragment): GCN4 peptide optimized to improve solubility while preserving binding to an scFv-GFP fusion protein (Tanenbaum et al., 2014)
   2359..6459    +  CDS            cas9: CAS9_STRP1 - Also known as csn1 From Streptococcus pyogenes serotype M1.
   6563..6787    +  polyA_signal   bGH poly(A) signal: bovine growth hormone polyadenylation signal
   6791..6812    +  promoter       SV40 promoter (fragment): SV40 enhancer and early promoter
   6833..7261    +  rep_origin     f1 ori (sequence partly withheld): f1 bacteriophage origin of replication; arrow indicates direction of (+) strand synthesis
   7275..7605    +  promoter       SV40 promoter: SV40 enhancer and early promoter
   7653..7700    +  promoter       EM7 promoter: synthetic bacterial promoter&nbsp
   7719..8117    +  CDS            BSD: blasticidin S deaminase; Aspergillus terreus BSD; confers resistance to blasticidin
   8118..8145    +  CDS            BleoR (fragment): antibiotic-binding protein; Sh ble from Streptoalloteichus hindustanus; confers resistance to bleomycin, phleomycin, and Zeocin™
   8155..8280    +  CDS            ble (fragment): BLE_KLEPN - Experimental evidence at protein level: Swiss-Prot protein existence level 1. Binding protein with a strong affinity to the bleomycin family of antibiotics. Binds to CL990; an antimitotic-antibiotic compound. From Klebsiella pneumoniae.
   8275..8396    +  polyA_signal   SV40 poly(A) signal: SV40 polyadenylation signal
   8469..8485    -  protein_bind   lac operator: The lac repressor binds to the lac operator to inhibit transcription in E. coli. This inhibition can be relieved by adding lactose or isopropyl-β-D-thiogalactopyranoside (IPTG). lac repressor encoded by lacI
   8493..8523    -  promoter       lac promoter: promoter for the E. coli lac operon
   8538..8559    -  protein_bind   CAP binding site: CAP binding activates transcription in the presence of cAMP. E. coli catabolite activator protein
   8572..8664    -  CDS            lacI (fragment): lac repressor; lacI; The lac repressor binds to the lac operator to inhibit transcription in E. coli. This inhibition can be relieved by adding lactose or isopropyl-β-D-thiogalactopyranoside (IPTG).
   8847..9435    -  rep_origin     ori: high-copy-number ColE1/pMB1/pBR322/pUC origin of replication
   9606..10466   -  CDS            AmpR: β-lactamase; bla; confers resistance to ampicillin, carbenicillin, and related antibiotics
  10467..10571   -  promoter       AmpR promoter: bla
>Addgene plasmid #113022 | pST1374-GCN4-D10A | depositor full sequence | sequence record 213108 | pST1374-GCN4-D10A sequence 10602 bps
GACGGATCGGGAGATCTCCCGATCCCCTATGGTCGACTCTCAGTACAATCTGCTCTGATGCCGCATAGTT
AAGCCAGTATCTGCTCCCTGCTTGTGTGTTGGAGGTCGCTGAGTAGTGCGCGAGCAAAATTTAAGCTACA
ACAAGGCAAGGCTTGACCGACAATTGCATGAAGAATCTGCTTAGGGTTAGGCGTTTTGCGCTGCTTCGCG
ATGTACGGGCCAGATATACGCGTTGACATTGATTATTGACTAGTTATTAATAGTAATCAATTACGGGGTC
ATTAGTTCATAGCCCATATATGGAGTTCCGCGTTACATAACTTACGGTAAATGGCCCGCCTGGCTGACCG
CCCAACGACCCCCGCCCATTGACGTCAATAATGACGTATGTTCCCATAGTAACGCCAATAGGGACTTTCC
ATTGACGTCAATGGGTGGACTATTTACGGTAAACTGCCCACTTGGCAGTACATCAAGTGTATCATATGCC
AAGTACGCCCCCTATTGACGTCAATGACGGTAAATGGCCCGCCTGGCATTATGCCCAGTACATGACCTTA
TGGGACTTTCCTACTTGGCAGTACATCTACGTATTAGTCATCGCTATTACCATGGTGATGCGGTTTTGGC
AGTACATCAATGGGCGTGGATAGCGGTTTGACTCACGGGGATTTCCAAGTCTCCACCCCATTGACGTCAA
TGGGAGTTTGTTTTGGCACCAAAATCAACGGGACTTTCCAAAATGTCGTAACAACTCCGCCCCATTGACG
CAAATGGGCGGTAGGCGTGTACGGTGGGAGGTCTATATAAGCAGAGCTCTCTGGCTAACTAGAGAACCCA
CTGCTTACTGGCTTATCGAAATTAATACGACTCACTATAGGGAGACCCAAGCTGGCTAGCACCATGGGAC
CCAAGAAAAAACGCAAGGTGGAAGATCCTAAGAAAAAGCGGAAAGTGGACGGCATTGGTAGTGGGAGCAA
CGGCAGCAGCGGAGAGGAACTGCTGAGCAAGAACTACCACCTGGAAAACGAGGTGGCCAGACTGAAGAAA
GGCTCTGGCTCTGGCGGAAGCGGTTCTGGCGGATCAGGATCTGGAAGTGGCGGCTCTGGAAGCGGAGGTT
CTGGATCTGGCGAAGAACTGCTGTCTAAGAATTATCACCTCGAGAACGAAGTGGCTCGGCTCAAGAAAGG
CAGTGGCAGCGGAGGAAGTGGATCCGGCGGTAGTGGTAGTGGAAGCGGCGGATCCGGCTCAGGCGGATCT
GGTTCAGGGGAAGAACTCCTCTCCAAAAACTACCATCTCGAGAATGAGGTCGCCCGCCTGAAAAAAGGAT
CAGGTTCCGGTGGTTCTGGCAGCGGTGGTTCAGGCTCAGGCAGCGGCGGTAGCGGTAGCGGTGGAAGCGG
AAGCGGAGAAGAACTTCTCAGCAAAAATTACCACTTGGAGAATGAAGTTGCAAGACTCAAAAAAGGTTCC
GGCAGTGGCGGCAGCGGCAGCGGCGGATCTGGTAGTGGATCTGGTGGCAGTGGTTCAGGCGGAAGTGGTA
GCGGAGAGGAATTGCTCTCAAAGAACTATCATTTGGAGAACGAGGTTGCACGCTTGAAGAAAGGCAGCGG
ATCAGGCGGATCTGGCAGCGGTGGATCTGGTTCTGGATCCGGCGGCTCCGGTAGTGGTGGAAGTGGCTCT
GGGGAAGAATTGCTTAGCAAGAATTATCATCTTGAAAATGAGGTTGCCAGGCTTAAAAAAGGCAGTGGCT
CCGGCGGATCCGGAAGCGGAGGCAGCGGATCTGGATCTGGTGGTTCAGGATCTGGCGGTTCTGGTAGCGG
GGAAGAACTGTTGAGTAAAAACTATCACCTTGAGAACGAGGTCGCAAGGTTGAAAAAAGGATCCGGCTCT
GGCGGCTCCGGAAGTGGCGGATCTGGCTCCGGTAGCGGAGGATCAGGATCCGGCGGAAGCGGATCAGGCG
AGGAACTGCTTTCCAAAAATTACCACCTTGAAAACGAAGTCGCCCGCCTCAAGAAAGGTTCTGGCAGCGG
AGGCTCTGGCAGTGGTGGTAGCGGAAGTGGAAGTGGTGGCAGTGGTAGCGGTGGATCTGGAAGCGGCGAG
GAACTCCTGTCAAAGAATTACCATCTCGAAAACGAGGTCGCAAGGCTCAAGAAAGGCTCAGGATCAGGCG
GCTCTGGATCCGGCGGTTCTGGTTCCGGCTCAGGTGGAAGTGGATCTGGCGGCTCAGGTTCCGGCGAAGA
ATTGCTTTCCAAGAACTACCATTTGGAAAATGAAGTCGCTCGTTTGAAGAAAGGTTCAGGCTCCGGCCAG
CGGCCGCAAGGTGGAGGTGGACCCAAGAAGAAGCGCAAGGTGTCTAGAGACAAGAAATACTCTATTGGAC
TGGCTATCGGGACAAACTCCGTTGGCTGGGCCGTCATAACCGACGAGTATAAGGTGCCAAGCAAGAAATT
CAAGGTGCTGGGTAATACTGACCGCCATTCAATCAAGAAGAACCTGATCGGAGCACTCCTCTTCGACTCC
GGTGAAACCGCTGAAGCTACTCGGCTGAAGCGGACCGCAAGGCGGAGATACACCCGCCGCAAGAATCGGA
TATGTTATCTGCAAGAGATCTTTAGCAACGAAATGGCTAAGGTGGACGACTCCTTCTTTCACCGCCTGGA
AGAGAGCTTTCTGGTGGAGGAGGATAAGAAACACGAGAGGCACCCTATATTCGGAAATATCGTGGATGAG
GTGGCTTACCATGAAAAGTATCCTACAATCTACCATCTGAGGAAGAAGCTGGTGGACAGCACCGATAAAG
CAGACCTGAGGCTCATCTATCTGGCCCTGGCTCATATGATAAAGTTTAGAGGACACTTTCTGATCGAGGG
CGACCTGAATCCCGATAATTCCGATGTGGATAAACTCTTCATTCAACTGGTGCAGACATATAACCAACTG
TTCGAGGAGAATCCCATAAACGCTTCTGGTGTGGATGCCAAGGCTATTCTGTCCGCTCGGCTGTCCAAGT
CACGCAGACTGGAGAATCTGATTGCCCAACTGCCAGGAGAAAAGAAGAACGGCCTGTTTGGGAACCTCAT
CGCCCTGAGCCTGGGCCTGACACCTAACTTCAAGTCCAATTTTGATCTGGCCGAAGATGCTAAACTCCAG
CTCTCCAAGGACACCTATGACGATGATCTGGACAACCTGCTCGCACAGATAGGCGACCAGTACGCCGATC
TCTTTCTGGCTGCTAAGAATCTCTCCGACGCCATTCTGCTGAGCGACATACTCCGGGTCAACACTGAGAT
CACCAAAGCACCTCTGAGCGCCTCCATGATAAAACGCTATGATGAACACCATCAAGACCTGACTCTGCTC
AAAGCCCTCGTGAGGCAACAGCTGCCAGAGAAGTACAAAGAGATATTCTTCGACCAGAGCAAGAATGGAT
ATGCCGGATACATCGATGGCGGAGCATCACAGGAAGAATTTTACAAGTTCATCAAACCAATCCTCGAGAA
GATGGACGGTACTGAAGAGCTGCTGGTGAAGCTGAACAGGGAGGACCTGCTGAGGAAGCAGAGGACCTTT
GATAATGGCTCCATTCCACATCAGATACACCTGGGAGAGCTGCATGCAATCCTCCGCAGGCAGGAGGATT
TCTATCCTTTCCTGAAGGATAACCGGGAGAAGATAGAGAAGATCCTGACCTTCAGGATCCCTTATTACGT
CGGCCCTCTGGCTAGAGGCAACTCCCGCTTCGCTTGGATGACCAGGAAATCTGAGGAGACAATTACTCCT
TGGAACTTCGAAGAGGTCGTGGATAAGGGCGCAAGCGCCCAGTCATTCATCGAACGGATGACCAATTTCG
ATAAGAACCTGCCCAACGAGAAGGTCCTGCCCAAACATTCACTCCTGTACGAGTATTTCACCGTCTATAA
CGAGCTGACTAAAGTGAAGTACGTGACCGAGGGCATGAGGAAGCCTGCCTTCCTGTCCGGAGAGCAGAAG
AAGGCTATCGTTGATCTGCTCTTCAAGACTAATAGAAAGGTGACAGTGAAGCAGCTCAAGGAGGATTACT
TTAAGAAGATCGAATGCTTTGACTCAGTGGAAATCTCTGGCGTGGAGGACCGCTTTAATGCCAGCCTGGG
CACTTACCATGATCTGCTGAAGATAATCAAAGACAAAGATTTCCTCGATAATGAGGAGAACGAGGACATC
CTGGAAGATATCGTGCTGACCCTGACTCTGTTCGAGGATAGAGAGATGATCGAAGAGCGCCTGAAGACCT
ATGCCCATCTGTTTGACGATAAAGTCATGAAACAGCTCAAGCGGCGGCGCTACACTGGGTGGGGTAGACT
CTCCAGGAAACTCATAAACGGCATCCGCGACAAACAGAGCGGAAAGACCATCCTGGATTTCCTGAAATCC
GACGGATTCGCTAACAGGAACTTCATGCAACTGATTCACGATGACTCTCTGACATTTAAAGAGGACATCC
AGAAGGCACAGGTGAGCGGTCAAGGCGACAGCCTGCACGAGCACATCGCCAACCTCGCTGGATCACCCGC
CATAAAGAAGGGAATACTGCAGACAGTCAAGGTCGTGGACGAACTCGTCAAAGTGATGGGTCGGCACAAG
CCAGAGAATATCGTTATCGAAATGGCAAGGGAGAACCAAACCACCCAGAAGGGCCAGAAGAACTCTCGGG
AACGGATGAAAAGAATCGAAGAGGGAATTAAGGAGCTGGGATCTCAGATACTGAAGGAGCACCCTGTGGA
GAATACACAGCTCCAGAACGAGAAACTCTACCTGTACTACCTCCAGAACGGGCGGGACATGTACGTTGAC
CAGGAACTCGACATCAACCGGCTGTCCGATTATGACGTGGACCATATTGTTCCACAGTCCTTCCTCAAAG
ATGACTCCATTGACAACAAGGTGCTGACCAGATCCGATAAGAATCGCGGTAAGTCTGACAATGTTCCATC
AGAAGAGGTGGTCAAGAAGATGAAGAATTACTGGCGGCAGCTCCTCAACGCCAAACTGATCACCCAGCGG
AAGTTTGACAATCTGACTAAGGCAGAAAGAGGAGGTCTGAGCGAACTCGACAAGGCCGGCTTTATTAAGA
GGCAACTGGTCGAAACACGCCAGATTACCAAACACGTGGCACAAATCCTCGACTCTAGGATGAACACTAA
GTACGATGAGAACGATAAGCTGATCAGGGAAGTGAAAGTGATAACTCTGAAGAGCAAGCTGGTGTCTGAC
TTCCGGAAGGACTTTCAATTCTACAAAGTTCGCGAAATAAACAATTACCATCATGCTCACGATGCCTATC
TCAATGCTGTCGTTGGCACCGCCCTGATCAAGAAATACCCTAAACTGGAGTCTGAGTTCGTGTACGGTGA
CTATAAAGTCTACGATGTGAGGAAGATGATAGCAAAGTCTGAGCAAGAGATTGGCAAAGCCACCGCCAAG
TACTTCTTCTACTCTAATATCATGAATTTCTTTAAGACTGAGATAACCCTGGCTAACGGCGAAATCCGGA
AGCGCCCACTGATCGAAACAAACGGAGAAACAGGAGAAATCGTGTGGGATAAAGGCAGGGACTTCGCAAC
TGTGCGGAAGGTGCTGTCCATGCCACAAGTCAATATCGTGAAGAAGACCGAAGTGCAGACCGGCGGATTC
TCAAAGGAGAGCATCCTGCCAAAGCGGAACTCTGACAAGCTGATCGCCAGGAAGAAAGATTGGGACCCAA
AGAAGTATGGCGGTTTCGATTCCCCTACAGTGGCTTATTCCGTTCTGGTCGTGGCAAAAGTGGAGAAAGG
CAAGTCCAAGAAACTCAAGTCTGTTAAGGAGCTGCTCGGAATTACTATTATGGAGAGATCCAGCTTCGAG
AAGAATCCAATCGATTTCCTGGAAGCTAAGGGCTATAAAGAAGTGAAGAAAGATCTCATCATCAAACTGC
CCAAGTACTCTCTCTTTGAGCTGGAGAATGGTAGGAAGCGGATGCTGGCCTCCGCCGGAGAGCTGCAGAA
AGGAAACGAGCTGGCTCTGCCCTCCAAATACGTGAACTTCCTGTATCTGGCCTCCCACTACGAGAAACTC
AAAGGTAGCCCTGAAGACAATGAGCAGAAGCAACTCTTTGTTGAGCAACATAAACACTACCTGGACGAAA
TCATTGAACAGATTAGCGAGTTCAGCAAGCGGGTTATTCTGGCCGATGCAAACCTCGATAAAGTGCTGAG
CGCATATAATAAGCACAGGGACAAGCCAATTCGCGAACAAGCAGAGAATATTATCCACCTCTTTACTCTG
ACTAATCTGGGCGCTCCTGCTGCCTTCAAGTATTTCGATACAACTATTGACAGGAAGCGGTACACCTCTA
CCAAAGAAGTTCTCGATGCCACCCTGATACACCAGTCAATTACCGGACTGTACGAGACTCGCATCGACCT
GTCTCAGCTCGGCGGCGACGGTTCTGAATTCAGCCTGGGCAGCGGCTCCCCCAAGAAGAAGCGCAAGGTG
ACCGGTCATCATCACCATCACCATTGAGTTTAAACCCGCTGATCAGCCTCGACTGTGCCTTCTAGTTGCC
AGCCATCTGTTGTTTGCCCCTCCCCCGTGCCTTCCTTGACCCTGGAAGGTGCCACTCCCACTGTCCTTTC
CTAATAAAATGAGGAAATTGCATCGCATTGTCTGAGTAGGTGTCATTCTATTCTGGGGGGTGGGGTGGGG
CAGGACAGCAAGGGGGAGGATTGGGAAGACAATAGCAGGCATGCTGGGGATGCGGTGGGCTCTATGGCTT
CTGAGGCGGAAAGAACCAGCTGGGGCTCTAGGGGGTATCCCC
[124 nt withheld, positions 6833-6956]
C
[32 nt withheld, positions 6958-6989]
CA
[57 nt withheld, positions 6992-7048]
A
[49 nt withheld, positions 7050-7098]
CCTTTGACGTTGGAGTCCACGTTCTTT
[37 nt withheld, positions 7126-7162]
ACCCTATCTCGGTCTATTCTTTTGATTTATAAGGGATTTTGGGGATTTCGGCCTATTGGTTAAAAAATGA
GCTGATTTAACAAAAATTTAACGCGAATTAATTCTGTGGAATGTGTGTCAGTTAGGGTGTGGAAAGTCCC
CAGGCTCCCCAGGCAGGCAGAAGTATGCAAAGCATGCATCTCAATTAGTCAGCAACCAGGTGTGGAAAGT
CCCCAGGCTCCCCAGCAGGCAGAAGTATGCAAAGCATGCATCTCAATTAGTCAGCAACCATAGTCCCGCC
CCTAACTCCGCCCATCCCGCCCCTAACTCCGCCCAGTTCCGCCCATTCTCCGCCCCATGGCTGACTAATT
TTTTTTATTTATGCAGAGGCCGAGGCCGCCTCTGCCTCTGAGCTATTCCAGAAGTAGTGAGGAGGCTTTT
TTGGAGGCCTAGGCTTTTGCAAAAAGCTCCCGGGAGCTTGTATATCCATTTTCGGATCTGATCAGCACGT
GTTGACAATTAATCATCGGCATAGTATATCGGCATAGTATAATACGACAAGGTGAGGAACTAAACCATGG
CCAAGCCTTTGTCTCAAGAAGAATCCACCCTCATTGAAAGAGCAACGGCTACAATCAACAGCATCCCCAT
CTCTGAAGACTACAGCGTCGCCAGCGCAGCTCTCTCTAGCGACGGCCGCATCTTCACTGGTGTCAATGTA
TATCATTTTACTGGGGGACCTTGTGCAGAACTCGTGGTGCTGGGCACTGCTGCTGCTGCGGCAGCTGGCA
ACCTGACTTGTATCGTCGCGATCGGAAATGAGAACAGGGGCATCTTGAGCCCCTGCGGACGGTGTCGACA
GGTGCTTCTCGATCTGCATCCTGGGATCAAAGCGATAGTGAAGGACAGTGATGGACAGCCGACGGCAGTT
GGGATTCGTGAATTGCTGCCCTCTGGTTATGTGTGGGAGGGCTAAGCACTTCGTGGCCGAGGAGCAGGAC
TGACACGTGCTACGAGATTTCGATTCCACCGCCGCCTTCTATGAAAGGTTGGGCTTCGGAATCGTTTTCC
GGGACGCCGGCTGGATGATCCTCCAGCGCGGGGATCTCATGCTGGAGTTCTTCGCCCACCCCAACTTGTT
TATTGCAGCTTATAATGGTTACAAATAAAGCAATAGCATCACAAATTTCACAAATAAAGCATTTTTTTCA
CTGCATTCTAGTTGTGGTTTGTCCAAACTCATCAATGTATCTTATCATGTCTGTATACCGTCGACCTCTA
GCTAGAGCTTGGCGTAATCATGGTCATAGCTGTTTCCTGTGTGAAATTGTTATCCGCTCACAATTCCACA
CAACATACGAGCCGGAAGCATAAAGTGTAAAGCCTGGGGTGCCTAATGAGTGAGCTAACTCACATTAATT
GCGTTGCGCTCACTGCCCGCTTTCCAGTCGGGAAACCTGTCGTGCCAGCTGCATTAATGAATCGGCCAAC
GCGCGGGGAGAGGCGGTTTGCGTATTGGGCGCTCTTCCGCTTCCTCGCTCACTGACTCGCTGCGCTCGGT
CGTTCGGCTGCGGCGAGCGGTATCAGCTCACTCAAAGGCGGTAATACGGTTATCCACAGAATCAGGGGAT
AACGCAGGAAAGAACATGTGAGCAAAAGGCCAGCAAAAGGCCAGGAACCGTAAAAAGGCCGCGTTGCTGG
CGTTTTTCCATAGGCTCCGCCCCCCTGACGAGCATCACAAAAATCGACGCTCAAGTCAGAGGTGGCGAAA
CCCGACAGGACTATAAAGATACCAGGCGTTTCCCCCTGGAAGCTCCCTCGTGCGCTCTCCTGTTCCGACC
CTGCCGCTTACCGGATACCTGTCCGCCTTTCTCCCTTCGGGAAGCGTGGCGCTTTCTCAATGCTCACGCT
GTAGGTATCTCAGTTCGGTGTAGGTCGTTCGCTCCAAGCTGGGCTGTGTGCACGAACCCCCCGTTCAGCC
CGACCGCTGCGCCTTATCCGGTAACTATCGTCTTGAGTCCAACCCGGTAAGACACGACTTATCGCCACTG
GCAGCAGCCACTGGTAACAGGATTAGCAGAGCGAGGTATGTAGGCGGTGCTACAGAGTTCTTGAAGTGGT
GGCCTAACTACGGCTACACTAGAAGGACAGTATTTGGTATCTGCGCTCTGCTGAAGCCAGTTACCTTCGG
AAAAAGAGTTGGTAGCTCTTGATCCGGCAAACAAACCACCGCTGGTAGCGGTGGTTTTTTTGTTTGCAAG
CAGCAGATTACGCGCAGAAAAAAAGGATCTCAAGAAGATCCTTTGATCTTTTCTACGGGGTCTGACGCTC
AGTGGAACGAAAACTCACGTTAAGGGATTTTGGTCATGAGATTATCAAAAAGGATCTTCACCTAGATCCT
TTTAAATTAAAAATGAAGTTTTAAATCAATCTAAAGTATATATGAGTAAACTTGGTCTGACAGTTACCAA
TGCTTAATCAGTGAGGCACCTATCTCAGCGATCTGTCTATTTCGTTCATCCATAGTTGCCTGACTCCCCG
TCGTGTAGATAACTACGATACGGGAGGGCTTACCATCTGGCCCCAGTGCTGCAATGATACCGCGAGACCC
ACGCTCACCGGCTCCAGATTTATCAGCAATAAACCAGCCAGCCGGAAGGGCCGAGCGCAGAAGTGGTCCT
GCAACTTTATCCGCCTCCATCCAGTCTATTAATTGTTGCCGGGAAGCTAGAGTAAGTAGTTCGCCAGTTA
ATAGTTTGCGCAACGTTGTTGCCATTGCTACAGGCATCGTGGTGTCACGCTCGTCGTTTGGTATGGCTTC
ATTCAGCTCCGGTTCCCAACGATCAAGGCGAGTTACATGATCCCCCATGTTGTGCAAAAAAGCGGTTAGC
TCCTTCGGTCCTCCGATCGTTGTCAGAAGTAAGTTGGCCGCAGTGTTATCACTCATGGTTATGGCAGCAC
TGCATAATTCTCTTACTGTCATGCCATCCGTAAGATGCTTTTCTGTGACTGGTGAGTACTCAACCAAGTC
ATTCTGAGAATAGTGTATGCGGCGACCGAGTTGCTCTTGCCCGGCGTCAATACGGGATAATACCGCGCCA
CATAGCAGAACTTTAAAAGTGCTCATCATTGGAAAACGTTCTTCGGGGCGAAAACTCTCAAGGATCTTAC
CGCTGTTGAGATCCAGTTCGATGTAACCCACTCGTGCACCCAACTGATCTTCAGCATCTTTTACTTTCAC
CAGCGTTTCTGGGTGAGCAAAAACAGGAAGGCAAAATGCCGCAAAAAAGGGAATAAGGGCGACACGGAAA
TGTTGAATACTCATACTCTTCCTTTTTCAATATTATTGAAGCATTTATCAGGGTTATTGTCTCATGAGCG
GATACATATTTGAATGTATTTAGAAAAATAAACAAATAGGGGTTCCGCGCACATTTCCCCGAAAAGTGCC
ACCTGACGTC
