Features (pLannotate 1.2.2; 24 found; start..end, strand, type, name):
      1..380     +  enhancer       CMV enhancer: human cytomegalovirus immediate early enhancer
    381..584     +  promoter       CMV promoter: human cytomegalovirus (CMV) immediate early promoter
    580..613     +  LTR            5' LTR (truncated) (fragment): truncated 5' long terminal repeat (LTR) from HIV-1
    629..647     +  promoter       T7 promoter: promoter for bacteriophage T7 RNA polymerase
    760..816     +  CDS            GCN4 (fragment): GCN4_YEAST - Also known as AAS101 From Saccharomyces cerevisiae (strain ATCC 204508 / S288c) (Baker's yeast).
   1462..1481    +  CDS            GCN4_v4 (fragment): GCN4 peptide optimized to improve solubility while preserving binding to an scFv-GFP fusion protein (Tanenbaum et al., 2014)
   2125..6225    +  CDS            cas9: CAS9_STRP1 - Also known as csn1 From Streptococcus pyogenes serotype M1.
   6329..6553    +  polyA_signal   bGH poly(A) signal: bovine growth hormone polyadenylation signal
   6557..6578    +  promoter       SV40 promoter (fragment): SV40 enhancer and early promoter
   6599..7027    +  rep_origin     f1 ori (sequence partly withheld): f1 bacteriophage origin of replication; arrow indicates direction of (+) strand synthesis
   7041..7370    +  promoter       SV40 promoter: SV40 enhancer and early promoter
   7418..7465    +  promoter       EM7 promoter: synthetic bacterial promoter&nbsp
   7484..7882    +  CDS            BSD: blasticidin S deaminase; Aspergillus terreus BSD; confers resistance to blasticidin
   7883..7910    +  CDS            BleoR (fragment): antibiotic-binding protein; Sh ble from Streptoalloteichus hindustanus; confers resistance to bleomycin, phleomycin, and Zeocin™
   7920..8045    +  CDS            ble (fragment): BLE_KLEPN - Experimental evidence at protein level: Swiss-Prot protein existence level 1. Binding protein with a strong affinity to the bleomycin family of antibiotics. Binds to CL990; an antimitotic-antibiotic compound. From Klebsiella pneumoniae.
   8040..8161    +  polyA_signal   SV40 poly(A) signal: SV40 polyadenylation signal
   8234..8250    -  protein_bind   lac operator: The lac repressor binds to the lac operator to inhibit transcription in E. coli. This inhibition can be relieved by adding lactose or isopropyl-β-D-thiogalactopyranoside (IPTG). lac repressor encoded by lacI
   8258..8288    -  promoter       lac promoter: promoter for the E. coli lac operon
   8303..8324    -  protein_bind   CAP binding site: CAP binding activates transcription in the presence of cAMP. E. coli catabolite activator protein
   8337..8429    -  CDS            lacI (fragment): lac repressor; lacI; The lac repressor binds to the lac operator to inhibit transcription in E. coli. This inhibition can be relieved by adding lactose or isopropyl-β-D-thiogalactopyranoside (IPTG).
   8612..9200    -  rep_origin     ori: high-copy-number ColE1/pMB1/pBR322/pUC origin of replication
   9371..10231   -  CDS            AmpR: β-lactamase; bla; confers resistance to ampicillin, carbenicillin, and related antibiotics
  10232..10336   -  promoter       AmpR promoter: bla
  10395..10447   -  misc_feature   bom (fragment): basis of mobility region from pBR322
>Addgene plasmid #113022 | pST1374-GCN4-D10A | addgene full sequence | sequence record 215976 | Addgene NGS Result
GACATTGATTATTGACTAGTTATTAATAGTAATCAATTACGGGGTCATTAGTTCATAGCCCATATATGGA
GTTCCGCGTTACATAACTTACGGTAAATGGCCCGCCTGGCTGACCGCCCAACGACCCCCGCCCATTGACG
TCAATAATGACGTATGTTCCCATAGTAACGCCAATAGGGACTTTCCATTGACGTCAATGGGTGGAGTATT
TACGGTAAACTGCCCACTTGGCAGTACATCAAGTGTATCATATGCCAAGTACGCCCCCTATTGACGTCAA
TGACGGTAAATGGCCCGCCTGGCATTATGCCCAGTACATGACCTTATGGGACTTTCCTACTTGGCAGTAC
ATCTACGTATTAGTCATCGCTATTACCATGGTGATGCGGTTTTGGCAGTACATCAATGGGCGTGGATAGC
GGTTTGACTCACGGGGATTTCCAAGTCTCCACCCCATTGACGTCAATGGGAGTTTGTTTTGGCACCAAAA
TCAACGGGACTTTCCAAAATGTCGTAACAACTCCGCCCCATTGACGCAAATGGGCGGTAGGCGTGTACGG
TGGGAGGTCTATATAAGCAGAGCTCTCTGGCTAACTAGAGAACCCACTGCTTACTGGCTTATCGAAATTA
ATACGACTCACTATAGGGAGACCCAAGCTGGCTAGCACCATGGGACCCAAGAAAAAACGCAAGGTGGAAG
ATCCTAAGAAAAAGCGGAAAGTGGACGGCATTGGTAGTGGGAGCAACGGCAGCAGCGGAGAGGAACTGCT
GAGCAAGAACTACCACCTGGAAAACGAGGTGGCCAGACTGAAGAAAGGCTCTGGCTCTGGCGGAAGCGGT
TCTGGCGGATCAGGATCTGGAAGTGGCGGCTCTGGAAGCGGAGGTTCTGGATCTGGCGAAGAACTGCTGT
CTAAGAATTATCACCTCGAGAACGAAGTGGCTCGGCTCAAGAAAGGCAGTGGCAGCGGAGGAAGTGGATC
CGGCGGTAGTGGTAGTGGAAGCGGCGGATCCGGCTCAGGCGGATCTGGTTCAGGGGAAGAACTCCTCTCC
AAAAACTACCATCTCGAGAATGAGGTCGCCCGCCTGAAAAAAGGATCAGGTTCCGGTGGTTCTGGCAGCG
GTGGTTCAGGCTCAGGCAGCGGCGGTAGCGGTAGCGGTGGAAGCGGAAGCGGAGAAGAACTTCTCAGCAA
AAATTACCACTTGGAGAATGAAGTTGCAAGACTCAAAAAAGGTTCCGGCAGTGGCGGCAGCGGCAGCGGC
GGATCTGGTAGTGGATCTGGTGGCAGTGGTTCAGGCGGAAGTGGTAGCGGAGAGGAATTGCTCTCAAAGA
ACTATCATTTGGAGAACGAGGTTGCACGCTTGAAGAAAGGCAGCGGATCAGGCGGATCTGGCAGCGGTGG
ATCTGGTTCTGGATCCGGCGGCTCCGGTAGTGGTGGAAGTGGCTCTGGGGAAGAATTGCTTAGCAAGAAT
TATCATCTTGAAAATGAGGTTGCCAGGCTTAAAAAAGGCAGTGGCTCCGGCGGATCCGGAAGCGGAGGCA
GCGGATCTGGATCTGGTGGTTCAGGATCTGGCGGTTCTGGTAGCGGGGAAGAACTGTTGAGTAAAAACTA
TCACCTTGAGAACGAGGTCGCAAGGTTGAAAAAAGGATCCGGCTCTGGCGGCTCCGGAAGTGGCGGATCT
GGCTCCGGTAGCGGAGGATCAGGATCCGGCGGAAGCGGATCAGGCGAGGAACTGCTTTCCAAAAATTACC
ACCTTGAAAACGAAGTCGCCCGCCTCAAGAAAGGTTCTGGCAGCGGAGGCTCTGGCAGTGGTGGTAGCGG
AAGTGGAAGTGGTGGCAGTGGTAGCGGTGGATCTGGAAGCGGCGAGGAACTCCTGTCAAAGAATTACCAT
CTCGAAAACGAGGTCGCAAGGCTCAAGAAAGGCTCAGGATCAGGCGGCTCTGGATCCGGCGGTTCTGGTT
CCGGCTCAGGTGGAAGTGGATCTGGCGGCTCAGGTTCCGGCGAAGAATTGCTTTCCAAGAACTACCATTT
GGAAAATGAAGTCGCTCGTTTGAAGAAAGGTTCAGGCTCCGGCCAGCGGCCGCAAGGTGGAGGTGGACCC
AAGAAGAAGCGCAAGGTGTCTAGAGACAAGAAATACTCTATTGGACTGGCTATCGGGACAAACTCCGTTG
GCTGGGCCGTCATAACCGACGAGTATAAGGTGCCAAGCAAGAAATTCAAGGTGCTGGGTAATACTGACCG
CCATTCAATCAAGAAGAACCTGATCGGAGCACTCCTCTTCGACTCCGGTGAAACCGCTGAAGCTACTCGG
CTGAAGCGGACCGCAAGGCGGAGATACACCCGCCGCAAGAATCGGATATGTTATCTGCAAGAGATCTTTA
GCAACGAAATGGCTAAGGTGGACGACTCCTTCTTTCACCGCCTGGAAGAGAGCTTTCTGGTGGAGGAGGA
TAAGAAACACGAGAGGCACCCTATATTCGGAAATATCGTGGATGAGGTGGCTTACCATGAAAAGTATCCT
ACAATCTACCATCTGAGGAAGAAGCTGGTGGACAGCACCGATAAAGCAGACCTGAGGCTCATCTATCTGG
CCCTGGCTCATATGATAAAGTTTAGAGGACACTTTCTGATCGAGGGCGACCTGAATCCCGATAATTCCGA
TGTGGATAAACTCTTCATTCAACTGGTGCAGACATATAACCAACTGTTCGAGGAGAATCCCATAAACGCT
TCTGGTGTGGATGCCAAGGCTATTCTGTCCGCTCGGCTGTCCAAGTCACGCAGACTGGAGAATCTGATTG
CCCAACTGCCAGGAGAAAAGAAGAACGGCCTGTTTGGGAACCTCATCGCCCTGAGCCTGGGCCTGACACC
TAACTTCAAGTCCAATTTTGATCTGGCCGAAGATGCTAAACTCCAGCTCTCCAAGGACACCTATGACGAT
GATCTGGACAACCTGCTCGCACAGATAGGCGACCAGTACGCCGATCTCTTTCTGGCTGCTAAGAATCTCT
CCGACGCCATTCTGCTGAGCGACATACTCCGGGTCAACACTGAGATCACCAAAGCACCTCTGAGCGCCTC
CATGATAAAACGCTATGATGAACACCATCAAGACCTGACTCTGCTCAAAGCCCTCGTGAGGCAACAGCTG
CCAGAGAAGTACAAAGAGATATTCTTCGACCAGAGCAAGAATGGATATGCCGGATACATCGATGGCGGAG
CATCACAGGAAGAATTTTACAAGTTCATCAAACCAATCCTCGAGAAGATGGACGGTACTGAAGAGCTGCT
GGTGAAGCTGAACAGGGAGGACCTGCTGAGGAAGCAGAGGACCTTTGATAATGGCTCCATTCCACATCAG
ATACACCTGGGAGAGCTGCATGCAATCCTCCGCAGGCAGGAGGATTTCTATCCTTTCCTGAAGGATAACC
GGGAGAAGATAGAGAAGATCCTGACCTTCAGGATCCCTTATTACGTCGGCCCTCTGGCTAGAGGCAACTC
CCGCTTCGCTTGGATGACCAGGAAATCTGAGGAGACAATTACTCCTTGGAACTTCGAAGAGGTCGTGGAT
AAGGGCGCAAGCGCCCAGTCATTCATCGAACGGATGACCAATTTCGATAAGAACCTGCCCAACGAGAAGG
TCCTGCCCAAACATTCACTCCTGTACGAGTATTTCACCGTCTATAACGAGCTGACTAAAGTGAAGTACGT
GACCGAGGGCATGAGGAAGCCTGCCTTCCTGTCCGGAGAGCAGAAGAAGGCTATCGTTGATCTGCTCTTC
AAGACTAATAGAAAGGTGACAGTGAAGCAGCTCAAGGAGGATTACTTTAAGAAGATCGAATGCTTTGACT
CAGTGGAAATCTCTGGCGTGGAGGACCGCTTTAATGCCAGCCTGGGCACTTACCATGATCTGCTGAAGAT
AATCAAAGACAAAGATTTCCTCGATAATGAGGAGAACGAGGACATCCTGGAAGATATCGTGCTGACCCTG
ACTCTGTTCGAGGATAGAGAGATGATCGAAGAGCGCCTGAAGACCTATGCCCATCTGTTTGACGATAAAG
TCATGAAACAGCTCAAGCGGCGGCGCTACACTGGGTGGGGTAGACTCTCCAGGAAACTCATAAACGGCAT
CCGCGACAAACAGAGCGGAAAGACCATCCTGGATTTCCTGAAATCCGACGGATTCGCTAACAGGAACTTC
ATGCAACTGATTCACGATGACTCTCTGACATTTAAAGAGGACATCCAGAAGGCACAGGTGAGCGGTCAAG
GCGACAGCCTGCACGAGCACATCGCCAACCTCGCTGGATCACCCGCCATAAAGAAGGGAATACTGCAGAC
AGTCAAGGTCGTGGACGAACTCGTCAAAGTGATGGGTCGGCACAAGCCAGAGAATATCGTTATCGAAATG
GCAAGGGAGAACCAAACCACCCAGAAGGGCCAGAAGAACTCTCGGGAACGGATGAAAAGAATCGAAGAGG
GAATTAAGGAGCTGGGATCTCAGATACTGAAGGAGCACCCTGTGGAGAATACACAGCTCCAGAACGAGAA
ACTCTACCTGTACTACCTCCAGAACGGGCGGGACATGTACGTTGACCAGGAACTCGACATCAACCGGCTG
TCCGATTATGACGTGGACCATATTGTTCCACAGTCCTTCCTCAAAGATGACTCCATTGACAACAAGGTGC
TGACCAGATCCGATAAGAATCGCGGTAAGTCTGACAATGTTCCATCAGAAGAGGTGGTCAAGAAGATGAA
GAATTACTGGCGGCAGCTCCTCAACGCCAAACTGATCACCCAGCGGAAGTTTGACAATCTGACTAAGGCA
GAAAGAGGAGGTCTGAGCGAACTCGACAAGGCCGGCTTTATTAAGAGGCAACTGGTCGAAACACGCCAGA
TTACCAAACACGTGGCACAAATCCTCGACTCTAGGATGAACACTAAGTACGATGAGAACGATAAGCTGAT
CAGGGAAGTGAAAGTGATAACTCTGAAGAGCAAGCTGGTGTCTGACTTCCGGAAGGACTTTCAATTCTAC
AAAGTTCGCGAAATAAACAATTACCATCATGCTCACGATGCCTATCTCAATGCTGTCGTTGGCACCGCCC
TGATCAAGAAATACCCTAAACTGGAGTCTGAGTTCGTGTACGGTGACTATAAAGTCTACGATGTGAGGAA
GATGATAGCAAAGTCTGAGCAAGAGATTGGCAAAGCCACCGCCAAGTACTTCTTCTACTCTAATATCATG
AATTTCTTTAAGACTGAGATAACCCTGGCTAACGGCGAAATCCGGAAGCGCCCACTGATCGAAACAAACG
GAGAAACAGGAGAAATCGTGTGGGATAAAGGCAGGGACTTCGCAACTGTGCGGAAGGTGCTGTCCATGCC
ACAAGTCAATATCGTGAAGAAGACCGAAGTGCAGACCGGCGGATTCTCAAAGGAGAGCATCCTGCCAAAG
CGGAACTCTGACAAGCTGATCGCCAGGAAGAAAGATTGGGACCCAAAGAAGTATGGCGGTTTCGATTCCC
CTACAGTGGCTTATTCCGTTCTGGTCGTGGCAAAAGTGGAGAAAGGCAAGTCCAAGAAACTCAAGTCTGT
TAAGGAGCTGCTCGGAATTACTATTATGGAGAGATCCAGCTTCGAGAAGAATCCAATCGATTTCCTGGAA
GCTAAGGGCTATAAAGAAGTGAAGAAAGATCTCATCATCAAACTGCCCAAGTACTCTCTCTTTGAGCTGG
AGAATGGTAGGAAGCGGATGCTGGCCTCCGCCGGAGAGCTGCAGAAAGGAAACGAGCTGGCTCTGCCCTC
CAAATACGTGAACTTCCTGTATCTGGCCTCCCACTACGAGAAACTCAAAGGTAGCCCTGAAGACAATGAG
CAGAAGCAACTCTTTGTTGAGCAACATAAACACTACCTGGACGAAATCATTGAACAGATTAGCGAGTTCA
GCAAGCGGGTTATTCTGGCCGATGCAAACCTCGATAAAGTGCTGAGCGCATATAATAAGCACAGGGACAA
GCCAATTCGCGAACAAGCAGAGAATATTATCCACCTCTTTACTCTGACTAATCTGGGCGCTCCTGCTGCC
TTCAAGTATTTCGATACAACTATTGACAGGAAGCGGTACACCTCTACCAAAGAAGTTCTCGATGCCACCC
TGATACACCAGTCAATTACCGGACTGTACGAGACTCGCATCGACCTGTCTCAGCTCGGCGGCGACGGTTC
TGAATTCAGCCTGGGCAGCGGCTCCCCCAAGAAGAAGCGCAAGGTGACCGGTCATCATCACCATCACCAT
TGAGTTTAAACCCGCTGATCAGCCTCGACTGTGCCTTCTAGTTGCCAGCCATCTGTTGTTTGCCCCTCCC
CCGTGCCTTCCTTGACCCTGGAAGGTGCCACTCCCACTGTCCTTTCCTAATAAAATGAGGAAATTGCATC
GCATTGTCTGAGTAGGTGTCATTCTATTCTGGGGGGTGGGGTGGGGCAGGACAGCAAGGGGGAGGATTGG
GAAGACAATAGCAGGCATGCTGGGGATGCGGTGGGCTCTATGGCTTCTGAGGCGGAAAGAACCAGCTGGG
GCTCTAGGGGGTATCCCC
[124 nt withheld, positions 6599-6722]
C
[91 nt withheld, positions 6724-6814]
A
[49 nt withheld, positions 6816-6864]
CCTTTGACGTTGGAGTCCACGTTCTTT
[37 nt withheld, positions 6892-6928]
ACCCTATCTCGGTCTATTCTTTTGATTTATAAGGGATTTTGCCGATTTCGGCCTATTGGTTAAAAAATGA
GCTGATTTAACAAAAATTTAACGCGAATTAATTCTGTGGAATGTGTGTCAGTTAGGGTGTGGAAAGTCCC
CAGGCTCCCCAGCAGGCAGAAGTATGCAAAGCATGCATCTCAATTAGTCAGCAACCAGGTGTGGAAAGTC
CCCAGGCTCCCCAGCAGGCAGAAGTATGCAAAGCATGCATCTCAATTAGTCAGCAACCATAGTCCCGCCC
CTAACTCCGCCCATCCCGCCCCTAACTCCGCCCAGTTCCGCCCATTCTCCGCCCCATGGCTGACTAATTT
TTTTTATTTATGCAGAGGCCGAGGCCGCCTCTGCCTCTGAGCTATTCCAGAAGTAGTGAGGAGGCTTTTT
TGGAGGCCTAGGCTTTTGCAAAAAGCTCCCGGGAGCTTGTATATCCATTTTCGGATCTGATCAGCACGTG
TTGACAATTAATCATCGGCATAGTATATCGGCATAGTATAATACGACAAGGTGAGGAACTAAACCATGGC
CAAGCCTTTGTCTCAAGAAGAATCCACCCTCATTGAAAGAGCAACGGCTACAATCAACAGCATCCCCATC
TCTGAAGACTACAGCGTCGCCAGCGCAGCTCTCTCTAGCGACGGCCGCATCTTCACTGGTGTCAATGTAT
ATCATTTTACTGGGGGACCTTGTGCAGAACTCGTGGTGCTGGGCACTGCTGCTGCTGCGGCAGCTGGCAA
CCTGACTTGTATCGTCGCGATCGGAAATGAGAACAGGGGCATCTTGAGCCCCTGCGGACGGTGCCGACAG
GTGCTTCTCGATCTGCATCCTGGGATCAAAGCCATAGTGAAGGACAGTGATGGACAGCCGACGGCAGTTG
GGATTCGTGAATTGCTGCCCTCTGGTTATGTGTGGGAGGGCTAAGCACTTCGTGGCCGAGGAGCAGGACT
GACACGTGCTACGAGATTTCGATTCCACCGCCGCCTTCTATGAAAGGTTGGGCTTCGGAATCGTTTTCCG
GGACGCCGGCTGGATGATCCTCCAGCGCGGGGATCTCATGCTGGAGTTCTTCGCCCACCCCAACTTGTTT
ATTGCAGCTTATAATGGTTACAAATAAAGCAATAGCATCACAAATTTCACAAATAAAGCATTTTTTTCAC
TGCATTCTAGTTGTGGTTTGTCCAAACTCATCAATGTATCTTATCATGTCTGTATACCGTCGACCTCTAG
CTAGAGCTTGGCGTAATCATGGTCATAGCTGTTTCCTGTGTGAAATTGTTATCCGCTCACAATTCCACAC
AACATACGAGCCGGAAGCATAAAGTGTAAAGCCTGGGGTGCCTAATGAGTGAGCTAACTCACATTAATTG
CGTTGCGCTCACTGCCCGCTTTCCAGTCGGGAAACCTGTCGTGCCAGCTGCATTAATGAATCGGCCAACG
CGCGGGGAGAGGCGGTTTGCGTATTGGGCGCTCTTCCGCTTCCTCGCTCACTGACTCGCTGCGCTCGGTC
GTTCGGCTGCGGCGAGCGGTATCAGCTCACTCAAAGGCGGTAATACGGTTATCCACAGAATCAGGGGATA
ACGCAGGAAAGAACATGTGAGCAAAAGGCCAGCAAAAGGCCAGGAACCGTAAAAAGGCCGCGTTGCTGGC
GTTTTTCCATAGGCTCCGCCCCCCTGACGAGCATCACAAAAATCGACGCTCAAGTCAGAGGTGGCGAAAC
CCGACAGGACTATAAAGATACCAGGCGTTTCCCCCTGGAAGCTCCCTCGTGCGCTCTCCTGTTCCGACCC
TGCCGCTTACCGGATACCTGTCCGCCTTTCTCCCTTCGGGAAGCGTGGCGCTTTCTCATAGCTCACGCTG
TAGGTATCTCAGTTCGGTGTAGGTCGTTCGCTCCAAGCTGGGCTGTGTGCACGAACCCCCCGTTCAGCCC
GACCGCTGCGCCTTATCCGGTAACTATCGTCTTGAGTCCAACCCGGTAAGACACGACTTATCGCCACTGG
CAGCAGCCACTGGTAACAGGATTAGCAGAGCGAGGTATGTAGGCGGTGCTACAGAGTTCTTGAAGTGGTG
GCCTAACTACGGCTACACTAGAAGAACAGTATTTGGTATCTGCGCTCTGCTGAAGCCAGTTACCTTCGGA
AAAAGAGTTGGTAGCTCTTGATCCGGCAAACAAACCACCGCTGGTAGCGGTGGTTTTTTTGTTTGCAAGC
AGCAGATTACGCGCAGAAAAAAAGGATCTCAAGAAGATCCTTTGATCTTTTCTACGGGGTCTGACGCTCA
GTGGAACGAAAACTCACGTTAAGGGATTTTGGTCATGAGATTATCAAAAAGGATCTTCACCTAGATCCTT
TTAAATTAAAAATGAAGTTTTAAATCAATCTAAAGTATATATGAGTAAACTTGGTCTGACAGTTACCAAT
GCTTAATCAGTGAGGCACCTATCTCAGCGATCTGTCTATTTCGTTCATCCATAGTTGCCTGACTCCCCGT
CGTGTAGATAACTACGATACGGGAGGGCTTACCATCTGGCCCCAGTGCTGCAATGATACCGCGAGACCCA
CGCTCACCGGCTCCAGATTTATCAGCAATAAACCAGCCAGCCGGAAGGGCCGAGCGCAGAAGTGGTCCTG
CAACTTTATCCGCCTCCATCCAGTCTATTAATTGTTGCCGGGAAGCTAGAGTAAGTAGTTCGCCAGTTAA
TAGTTTGCGCAACGTTGTTGCCATTGCTACAGGCATCGTGGTGTCACGCTCGTCGTTTGGTATGGCTTCA
TTCAGCTCCGGTTCCCAACGATCAAGGCGAGTTACATGATCCCCCATGTTGTGCAAAAAAGCGGTTAGCT
CCTTCGGTCCTCCGATCGTTGTCAGAAGTAAGTTGGCCGCAGTGTTATCACTCATGGTTATGGCAGCACT
GCATAATTCTCTTACTGTCATGCCATCCGTAAGATGCTTTTCTGTGACTGGTGAGTACTCAACCAAGTCA
TTCTGAGAATAGTGTATGCGGCGACCGAGTTGCTCTTGCCCGGCGTCAATACGGGATAATACCGCGCCAC
ATAGCAGAACTTTAAAAGTGCTCATCATTGGAAAACGTTCTTCGGGGCGAAAACTCTCAAGGATCTTACC
GCTGTTGAGATCCAGTTCGATGTAACCCACTCGTGCACCCAACTGATCTTCAGCATCTTTTACTTTCACC
AGCGTTTCTGGGTGAGCAAAAACAGGAAGGCAAAATGCCGCAAAAAAGGGAATAAGGGCGACACGGAAAT
GTTGAATACTCATACTCTTCCTTTTTCAATATTATTGAAGCATTTATCAGGGTTATTGTCTCATGAGCGG
ATACATATTTGAATGTATTTAGAAAAATAAACAAATAGGGGTTCCGCGCACATTTCCCCGAAAAGTGCCA
CCTGACGTCGACGGATCGGGAGATCTCCCGATCCCCTATGGTGCACTCTCAGTACAATCTGCTCTGATGC
CGCATAGTTAAGCCAGTATCTGCTCCCTGCTTGTGTGTTGGAGGTCGCTGAGTAGTGCGCGAGCAAAATT
TAAGCTACAACAAGGCAAGGCTTGACCGACAATTGCATGAAGAATCTGCTTAGGGTTAGGCGTTTTGCGC
TGCTTCGCGATGTACGGGCCAGATATACGCGTT
